>Addgene plasmid #197548 | pEPOZ1KN0222 | addgene full sequence | sequence record 386960 | Addgene NGS Result
TTTTCTCTACCGCCTGGCACGCCGCGCCGCAGGCAAGGCAGAAGCCAGATGGTTGTTCAAGACGATCTAC
GAACGCAGTGGCAGCGCCGGAGAGTTCAAGAAGTTCTGTTTCACCGTGCGCAAGCTGATCGGGTCAAATG
ACCTGCCGGAGTACGATTTGAAGGAGGAGGCGGGGCAGGCTGGCCCGATCCTAGTCATGCGCTACCGCAA
CCTGATCGAGGGCGAAGCATCCGCCGGTTCCTAATGTACGGAGCAGATGCTAGGGCAAATTGCCCTAGCA
GGGGAAAAAGGTCGAAAAGGACTCTTTCCTGTGGATAGCACGTACATTGGGAACCCAAAGCCGTACATTG
GGAACCGGAACCCGTACATTGGGAACCCAAAGCCGTACATTGGGAACCGGTCACACATGTAAGTGACTGA
TATAAAAGAGAAAAAAGGCGATTTTTCCGCCTAAAACTCTTTAAAACTTATTAAAACTCTTAAAACCCGC
CTGGCCTGTGCATAACTGTCTGGCCAGCGCACAGCCGAAGTGCTGCAAAAAGCGCCTACCCTTCGGTCGC
TGCGCTCCCTACGCCCCGCCGCTTCGCGTCGGCCTATCGCGGCCGCTGGCCGCTCAAAAATGGCTGGCCT
ACGGCCAGGCAATCTACCAGGGCGCGGACAAGCCGCGCCGTCGCCACTCGACCGCCGGCGCCCACATCAA
GGCACCCTGCCTCGCGCGTTTCGGTGATGACGGTGAAAACCTCTGACACATGCAGCTCCCGGTGACGGTC
ACAGCTTGTCTGTAAGCGGATGCCGGGAGCAGACAAGCCCGTCAGGGCGCGTCAGCGGGTGTTGGCGGGT
GTCGGGGCGCAGCCATGACCCAGTCACGTAGCGATAGCGGAGTGTATACTGGCTTAACTATGCGGCATCA
GAGCAGATTGTACTGAGAGTGCACCATATGCGGTGTGAAATACCGCACAGATGCGTAAGGAGAAAATACC
GCATCAGGCGCTCATCCGCTTCCTCGCTCACTGACTCGCTGCGCTCGGTCGTTCGGCTGCGGCGAGCGGT
ATCAGCTCACTCAAAGGCGGTAATACGGTTATCCACAGAATCAGGGGATAACGCAGGAAAGAACATGTGA
GCAAAAGGCCAGCAAAAGGCCAGGAACCGTAAAAAGGCCGCGTTGCTGGCGTTTTTCCATAGGCTCCGCC
CCCCTGACGAGCATCACAAAAATCGACGCTCAAGTCAGAGGTGGCGAAACCCGACAGGACTATAAAGATA
CCAGGCGTTTCCCCCTGGAAGCTCCCTCGTGCGCTCTCCTGTTCCGACCCTGCCGCTTACCGGATACCTG
TCCGCCTTTCTCCCTTCGGGAAGCGTGGCGCTTTCTCATAGCTCACGCTGTAGGTATCTCAGTTCGGTGT
AGGTCGTTCGCTCCAAGCTGGGCTGTGTGCACGAACCCCCCGTTCAGCCCGACCGCTGCGCCTTATCCGG
TAACTATCGTCTTGAGTCCAACCCGGTAAGACACGACTTATCGCCACTGGCAGCAGCCACTGGTAACAGG
ATTAGCAGAGCGAGGTATGTAGGCGGTGCTACAGAGTTCTTGAAGTGGTGGCCTAACTACGGCTACACTA
GAAGGACAGTATTTGGTATCTGCGCTCTGCTGAAGCCAGTTACCTTCGGAAAAAGAGTTGGTAGCTCTTG
ATCCGGCAAACAAACCACCGCTGGTAGCGGTGGTTTTTTTGTTTGCAAGCAGCAGATTACGCGCAGAAAA
AAAGGATCTCAAGAAGATCCTTTGATCTTTTCTACGGGGTCTGACGCTCAGTGGAACGAAAACTCACGTT
AAGGGATTTTGGTCATGCATTCTAGGTGATTAGAAAAACTCATCGAGCATCAAATGAAACTGCAATTTAT
TCATATCAGGATTATCAATACCATATTTTTGAAAAAGCCGTTTCTGTAATGAAGGAGAAAACTCACCGAG
GCAGTTCCATAGGATGGCAAGATCCTGGTATCGGTCTGCGATTCCGACTCGTCCAACATCAATACAACCT
ATTAATTTCCCCTCGTCAAAAATAAGGTTATCAAGTGAGAAATCACCATGAGTGACGACTGAATCCGGTG
AGAATGGCAAAAGTTTATGCATTTCTTTCCAGACTTGTTCAACAGGCCAGCCATTACGCTCGTCATCAAA
ATCACTCGCATCAACCAAACCGTTATTCATTCGTGATTGCGCCTGAGCGAGTCGAAATACGCGATCGCTG
TTAAAAGGACAATTACAAACAGGAATCGAATGCAACCGGCGCAGGAACACTGCCAGCGCATCAACAATAT
TTTCACCTGAATCAGGATATTCTTCTAATACCTGGAATGCTGTTTTCCCTGGGATCGCAGTGGTGAGTAA
CCATGCATCATCAGGAGTACGGATAAAATGCTTGATGGTCGGAAGAGGCATAAATTCCGTCAGCCAGTTT
AGTCTGACCATCTCATCTGTAACATCATTGGCAACGCTACCTTTGCCATGTTTCAGAAACAACTCTGGCG
CATCGGGCTTCCCATACAATCGGTAGATTGTCGCACCTGATTGCCCGACATTATCGCGAGCCCATTTATA
CCCATATAAATCAGCATCCATGTTGGAATTTAATCGCGGCCTTGAGCAAGACGTTTCCCGTTGAATATGG
CTCATAACAGAACTTATTATTTCCTTCCTCTTTTCTACAGTATTTAAAGATACCCCAAGAAGCTAATTAT
AACAAGACGAACTCCAATTCACTGTTCCTTGCATTCTAAAACCTTAAATACCAGAAAACAGCTTTTTCAA
AGTTGTTTTCAAAGTTGGCGTATAACATAGTATCGACGGAGCCGATTTTGAAACCGCGGTGATCACAGGC
AGCAACGCTCTGTCATCGTTACAATCAACATGCTACCCTCCGCGAGATCATCCGTGTTTCAAACCCGGCA
GCTTAGTTGCCGTTCTTCCGAATAGCATCGGTAACATGAGCAAAGTCTGCCGCCTTACAACGGCTCTCCC
GCTGACGCCGTCCCGGACTGATGGGCTGCCTGTATCGAGTGGTGATTTTGTGCCGAGCTGCCGGTCGGGG
AGCTGTTGGCTGGCTGGTGGCAGGATATATTGTGGTGTAAACATAACGAATTGCTCTTCAGCAAGGAGGT
CAACATGGTGGAGCACGACACTCTGGTCTACTCCAAAAATGTCAAAGATACAGTCTCAGAAGATCAAAGG
GCTATTGAGACTTTTCAACAAAGGATAATTTCGGGAAACCTCCTCGGATTCCATTGCCCAGCTATCTGTC
ACTTCATCGAAAGGACAGTAGAAAAGGAAGGTGGCTCCTACAAATGCCATCATTGCGATAAAGGAAAGGC
TATCATTCAAGATCTCTCTGCCGACAGTGGTCCCAAAGATGGACCCCCACCCACGAGGAGCATCGTGGAA
AAAGAAGAGGTTCCAACCACGTCTACAAAGCAAGTGGATTGATGTGATAACATGGTGGAGCACGACACTC
TGGTCTACTCCAAAAATGTCAAAGATACAGTCTCAGAAGATCAAAGGGCTATTGAGACTTTTCAACAAAG
GATAATTTCGGGAAACCTCCTCGGATTCCATTGCCCAGCTATCTGTCACTTCATCGAAAGGACAGTAGAA
AAGGAAGGTGGCTCCTACAAATGCCATCATTGCGATAAAGGAAAGGCTATCATTCAAGATCTCTCTGCCG
ACAGTGGTCCCAAAGATGGACCCCCACCCACGAGGAGCATCGTGGAAAAAGAAGAGGTTCCAACCACGTC
TACAAAGCAAGTGGATTGATGTGACATCTCCACTGACGTAAGGGATGACGCACAATCCCACTATCCTTCG
CAAGACCCTTCCTCTATATAAGGAAGTTCATTTCATTTGGAGAGGACACGCTCGAGTATAAGAGCTCATT
TTTACAACAATTACCAACAACAACAAACAACAAACAACATTACAATTACATTTACAATTATCGATACAAT
GAATAGTTTCGAGCCACAAAGCCAAGACTCTTTGCAAAGAAGGTTTCATCAAGACAACAGCACCACACAA
CAACCTCGTGACACCACGACACCTTTCATACCCAAACCGGCTTCCAAAAACCATAATAATAGCAACTCCA
GCTCTGGAGCGGCCGGGAGATCATTCCAAGGCTTTGGGCTTAACGTAGAGGACGATCTTGTTTCATCGGT
GGTTCCTCCGGTTACGGTTGTGCTAGAGGGACGTTCTATATGTCAACGCATAAGCCTAGACAAGCATGGG
AGTTATCAGAGCTTGGCTTCGGCTCTAAGGCAAATGTTTGTCGATGGAGCTGATTCAACGGACGATCTTG
ATCTGTCAAACGCCATTCCTGGCCATCTTATTGCTTATGAAGACATGGAGAACGATCTCCTTCTTGCCGG
AGATCTTACTTGGAAGGACTTTGTTCGTGTAGCGAAGAGAATTCGAATCTTGCCGGTCAAGGGAAACACA
AGACAAGTTAAAAGAAACGAGTGAGCTTCTCTAGCTAGAGTCGATCGACAAGCTCGAGTTTCTCCATAAT
AATGTGTGAGTAGTTCCCAGATAAGGGAATTAGGGTTCCTATAGGGTTTCGCTCATGTGTTGAGCATATA
AGAAACCCTTAGTATGTATTTGTATTTGTAAAATACTTCTATCAATAAAATTTCTAATTCCTAAAACCAA
AATCCAGTACTAAAATCCAGATCGCTATACTGAAGAGCAATTCTGACAGGATATATTGGCGGGTAAACCT
AAGAGAAAAGAGCGTTTATTAGAATAATCGGATATTTAAAAGGGCGTGAAAAGGTTTATCCGTTCGTCCA
TTTGTATGTGCATGCCAACCACAGGGTTCCCCTCGGGATCAAAGTACTTTGATCCAACCCCTCCGCTGCT
ATAGTGCAGTCGGCTTCTGACGTTCAGTGCAGCCGTCATCTGAAAACGACATGTCGCACAAGTCCTAAGT
TACGCGACAGGCTGCCGCCCTGCCCTTTTCCTGGCGTTTTCTTGTCGCGTGTTTTAGTCGCATAAAGTAG
AATACTTGCGACTAGAACCGGAGACATTACGCCATGAACAAGAGCGCCGCCGCTGGCCTGCTGGGCTATG
CCCGCGTCAGCACCGACGACCAGGACTTGACCAACCAACGGGCCGAACTGCACGCGGCCGGCTGCACCAA
GCTGTTTTCCGAGAAGATCACCGGCACCAGGCGCGACCGCCCGGAGCTGGCCAGGATGCTTGACCACCTA
CGCCCTGGCGACGTTGTGACAGTGACCAGGCTAGACCGCCTGGCCCGCAGCACCCGCGACCTACTGGACA
TTGCCGAGCGCATCCAGGAGGCCGGCGCGGGCCTGCGTAGCCTGGCAGAGCCGTGGGCCGACACCACCAC
GCCGGCCGGCCGCATGGTGTTGACCGTGTTCGCCGGCATTGCCGAGTTCGAGCGTTCCCTAATCATCGAC
CGCACCCGGAGCGGGCGCGAGGCCGCCAAGGCCCGAGGCGTGAAGTTTGGCCCCCGCCCTACCCTCACCC
CGGCACAGATCGCGCACGCCCGCGAGCTGATCGACCAGGAAGGCCGCACCGTGAAAGAGGCGGCTGCACT
GCTTGGCGTGCATCGCTCGACCCTGTACCGCGCACTTGAGCGCAGCGAGGAAGTGACGCCCACCGAGGCC
AGGCGGCGCGGTGCCTTCCGTGAGGACGCATTGACCGAGGCCGACGCCCTGGCGGCCGCCGAGAATGAAC
GCCAAGAGGAACAAGCATGAAACCGCACCAGGACGGCCAGGACGAACCGTTTTTCATTACCGAAGAGATC
GAGGCGGAGATGATCGCGGCCGGGTACGTGTTCGAGCCGCCCGCGCACCTCTCAACCGTGCGGCTGCATG
AAATCCTGGCCGGTTTGTCTGATGCCAAGCTGGCGGCCTGGCCGGCCAGCTTGGCCGCTGAAGAAACCGA
GCGCCGCCGTCTAAAAAGGTGATGTGTATTTGAGTAAAACAGCTTGCGTCATGCGGTCGCTGCGTATATG
ATGCGATGAGTAAATAAACAAATACGCAAGGGGAACGCATGAAGGTTATCGCTGTACTTAACCAGAAAGG
CGGGTCAGGCAAGACGACCATCGCAACCCATCTAGCCCGCGCCCTGCAACTCGCCGGGGCCGATGTTCTG
TTAGTCGATTCCGATCCCCAGGGCAGTGCCCGCGATTGGGCGGCCGTGCGGGAAGATCAACCGCTAACCG
TTGTCGGCATCGACCGCCCGACGATTGACCGCGACGTGAAGGCCATCGGCCGGCGCGACTTCGTAGTGAT
CGACGGAGCGCCCCAGGCGGCGGACTTGGCTGTGTCCGCGATCAAGGCAGCCGACTTCGTGCTGATTCCG
GTGCAGCCAAGCCCTTACGACATATGGGCCACCGCCGACCTGGTGGAGCTGGTTAAGCAGCGCATTGAGG
TCACGGATGGAAGGCTACAAGCGGCCTTTGTCGTGTCGCGGGCGATCAAAGGCACGCGCATCGGCGGTGA
GGTTGCCGAGGCGCTGGCCGGGTACGAGCTGCCCATTCTTGAGTCCCGTATCACGCAGCGCGTGAGCTAC
CCAGGCACTGCCGCCGCCGGCACAACCGTTCTTGAATCAGAACCCGAGGGCGACGCTGCCCGCGAGGTCC
AGGCGCTGGCCGCTGAAATTAAATCAAAACTCATTTGAGTTAATGAGGTAAAGAGAAAATGAGCAAAAGC
ACAAACACGCTAAGTGCCGGCCGTCCGAGCGCACGCAGCAGCAAGGCTGCAACGTTGGCCAGCCTGGCAG
ACACGCCAGCCATGAAGCGGGTCAACTTTCAGTTGCCGGCGGAGGATCACACCAAGCTGAAGATGTACGC
GGTACGCCAAGGCAAGACCATTACCGAGCTGCTATCTGAATACATCGCGCAGCTACCAGAGTAAATGAGC
AAATGAATAAATGAGTAGATGAATTTTAGCGGCTAAAGGAGGCGGCATGGAAAATCAAGAACAACCAGGC
ACCGACGCCGTGGAATGCCCCATGTGTGGAGGAACGGGCGGTTGGCCAGGCGTAAGCGGCTGGGTTGCCT
GCCGGCCCTGCAATGGCACTGGAACCCCCAAGCCCGAGGAATCGGCGTGAGCGGTCGCAAACCATCCGGC
CCGGTACAAATCGGCGCGGCGCTGGGTGATGACCTGGTGGAGAAGTTGAAGGCCGCGCAGGCCGCCCAGC
GGCAACGCATCGAGGCAGAAGCACGCCCCGGTGAATCGTGGCAAGCGGCCGCTGATCGAATCCGCAAAGA
ATCCCGGCAACCGCCGGCAGCCGGTGCGCCGTCGATTAGGAAGCCGCCCAAGGGCGACGAGCAACCAGAT
TTTTTCGTTCCGATGCTCTATGACGTGGGCACCCGCGATAGTCGCAGCATCATGGACGTGGCCGTTTTCC
GTCTGTCGAAGCGTGACCGACGAGCTGGCGAGGTGATCCGCTACGAGCTTCCAGACGGGCACGTAGAGGT
TTCCGCAGGGCCGGCCGGCATGGCCAGTGTGTGGGATTACGACCTGGTACTGATGGCGGTTTCCCATCTA
ACCGAATCCATGAACCGATACCGGGAAGGGAAGGGAGACAAGCCCGGCCGCGTGTTCCGTCCACACGTTG
CGGACGTACTCAAGTTCTGCCGGCGAGCCGATGGCGGAAAGCAGAAAGACGACCTGGTAGAAACCTGCAT
TCGGTTAAACACCACGCACGTTGCCATGCAGCGTACGAAGAAGGCCAAGAACGGCCGCCTGGTGACGGTA
TCCGAGGGTGAAGCCTTGATTAGCCGCTACAAGATCGTAAAGAGCGAAACCGGGCGGCCGGAGTACATCG
AGATCGAGCTAGCTGATTGGATGTACCGCGAGATCACAGAAGGCAAGAACCCGGACGTGCTGACGGTTCA
CCCCGATTACTTTTTGATCGATCCCGGCATCGGCCG
Features (pLannotate 1.2.2; 14 found; start..end, strand, type, name):
    310..504     +  rep_origin     pVS1 oriV: origin of replication for the Pseudomonas plasmid pVS1 (Heeb et al., 2000)
    707..746     +  CDS            rop (fragment): Rop protein, which maintains plasmids at low copy number; rop
    848..988     +  misc_feature   bom: basis of mobility region from pBR322
   1174..1762    -  rep_origin     ori: high-copy-number ColE1/pMB1/pBR322/pUC origin of replication
   1850..2665    -  CDS            KanR: aminoglycoside phosphotransferase; aph(3')-Ia; confers resistance to kanamycin in bacteria or G418 (Geneticin®) in eukaryotes
   3098..3122    +  misc_feature   LB T-DNA repeat: left border repeat from nopaline C58 T-DNA
   3226..3902    +  promoter       CaMV 35S promoter (enhanced): cauliflower mosaic virus 35S promoter with a duplicated enhancer region
   3927..3980    +  misc_feature   TMV Ω: translational enhancer from the tobacco mosaic virus 5'-leader sequence (Gallie et al., 1988)
   3989..4501    +  CDS            IAA33: IAA33_ARATH - Experimental evidence at protein level: Swiss-Prot protein existence level 1. Aux/IAA proteins are short-lived transcriptional factors that function as repressors of early auxin response genes at low auxin concentrations. Repression is thought to result from the interaction with auxin response factors (ARFs), proteins that bind to the auxin- responsive promoter element (AuxRE). Formation of heterodimers with ARF proteins may alter their ability to modulate early auxin response genes expression. From Arabidopsis thaliana (Mouse-ear cress).
   4539..4713    +  polyA_signal   CaMV poly(A) signal: cauliflower mosaic virus polyadenylation signal
   4734..4758    +  misc_feature   RB T-DNA repeat: right border repeat from nopaline C58 T-DNA
   5098..5499    +  CDS            Y4CG_SINFN (fragment): Protein inferred from homology: Swiss-Prot protein existence level 3. From Sinorhizobium fredii (strain NBRC 101917 / NGR234).
   6059..6688    +  CDS            pVS1 StaA: stability protein from the Pseudomonas plasmid pVS1 (Heeb et al., 2000)
   7117..244     +  CDS            pVS1 RepA (across the origin): replication protein from the Pseudomonas plasmid pVS1 (Heeb et al., 2000)
