[The description below was written by a language model from this plasmid's Addgene catalogue record and pLannotate feature annotations shown in this document.]
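Description:
pEPOZ1KN0222 is a Level 1 plant gene expression cassette from a modular Golden Gate-style synthetic biology toolkit, assembled in the pCK2 backbone. The insert was built through BsaI sites that were destroyed during cloning, as expected for Type IIS assembly of standard parts into a single transcription unit. The roughly 7.9 kb sequence has the layout of a binary vector. It carries a high-copy ColE1/pUC-type origin with the pBR322 bom region and a small rop fragment for propagation in E. coli. It also carries the pVS1 replication module (oriV, RepA and the StaA stability protein), which typically supports maintenance in Agrobacterium. Selection in bacteria is by kanamycin through the aph(3')-Ia gene, which lies outside the T-DNA. No plant selectable marker is annotated between the borders.

The payload sits between the nopaline-type left and right T-DNA border repeats. An enhanced CaMV 35S promoter with a duplicated enhancer region drives strong constitutive transcription. It is followed by the tobacco mosaic virus Ω leader as a translational enhancer, the IAA33 coding sequence, and the CaMV 35S polyadenylation signal and terminator. The catalogue lists the insert species as synthetic, but the annotation matches the coding sequence to Arabidopsis thaliana IAA33, a member of the Aux/IAA family. These are short-lived transcriptional regulators that interact with auxin response factors to repress early auxin-responsive genes.

The record gives the purpose only as a Level 1 expression cassette. The design is consistent with constitutive expression of IAA33 in plant cells by Agrobacterium-mediated delivery, or with use as a unit for assembly into higher-level multigene constructs, for example in work on auxin signalling.
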