Addgene plasmid #197548: pEPOZ1KN0222
Purpose: Level 1 gene expression cassette
Depositing lab: Nicola Patron. Depositing organization: Earlham Institute.
Backbone
  Vector backbone: pCK2
  Vector type: Synthetic Biology
Growth in bacteria
  Bacterial resistance: Kanamycin, 50 μg/mL
  Growth temperature: 37°C
  Growth strain: DH5alpha
  Copy number: High Copy
Gene/Insert
  Gene/Insert name: 2xCaMV35s::TMV::IAA33::35sT
  Species: Synthetic
  Cloning method: Restriction Enzyme; 5′ cloning site BsaI (destroyed during cloning); 3′ cloning site BsaI (destroyed during cloning)
Terms and licenses: Academic/Nonprofit Terms; Industry Terms: Not Available to Industry
How to cite: pEPOZ1KN0222 was a gift from Nicola Patron (Addgene plasmid # 197548 ; http://n2t.net/addgene:197548 ; RRID:Addgene_197548)
